Addgene plasmid #110694: pSICO-CPSF6-358-iRFP670
Purpose: Expresses a truncated form of CPSF6 (CPSF6-358 originally described in Lee et al. Cell Host Microbe 2010) fused with iRFP670
Depositing lab: Zandrea Ambrose. Depositing organization: University of Pittsburgh (University, School of Medicine, and Cancer Institute). Publication: Truncated CPSF6 forms higher order complexes that bind and disrupt HIV-1 capsid. Ning J, Zhong Z, Fischer DK, Harris G, Watkins SC, Ambrose Z, Zhang P. J Virol. 2018 Apr 11. pii: JVI.00368-18. doi: 10.1128/JVI.00368-18. PubMed 29643241.
Backbone
  Vector backbone: pSICO
  Backbone manufacturer: Tyler Jacks, Addgene plasmid #11578
  Backbone size w/o insert (bp): 6855
  Vector type: Lentiviral
Growth in bacteria
  Bacterial resistance: Ampicillin, 100 μg/mL
  Growth temperature: 37°C
  Growth strain: NEB Stable
  Copy number: High Copy
Gene/Insert
  Gene/Insert name: CPSF6-iRFP670
  Species: H. sapiens (human)
  Insert size (bp): 2055
  Mutation: Truncation of CPSF6 isoform at amino acid 358
  Entrez Gene: CPSF6 (a.k.a. CFIM, CFIM68, CFIM72, HPBRII-4, HPBRII-7)
  Tag / fusion protein: iRFP670 (C terminal on insert)
  Cloning method: Restriction Enzyme; 5′ cloning site unknown (unknown if destroyed); 3′ cloning site unknown (unknown if destroyed)
  Sequencing primers: 5′ unknown
Terms and licenses: Academic/Nonprofit Terms; Industry Terms: Not Available to Industry
How to cite: pSICO-CPSF6-358-iRFP670 was a gift from Zandrea Ambrose (Addgene plasmid # 110694 ; http://n2t.net/addgene:110694 ; RRID:Addgene_110694)
