[The description below was written by a language model from this plasmid's Addgene catalogue record and pLannotate feature annotations shown in this document.]
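Description:
pSICO-CPSF6-358-iRFP670 is an HIV-1-based lentiviral transfer plasmid built on the pSICO backbone. It expresses a truncated form of human CPSF6, cut off at amino acid 358, fused at its C terminus to the near-infrared fluorescent protein iRFP670. It is propagated in bacteria through a high-copy ColE1/pUC-type origin and selected with ampicillin via the β-lactamase gene. Both the depositor's sequence and the repository's sequencing result, which differ by only a few nucleotides in length, give the same annotated feature layout.

The viral genome is transcribed from an upstream CMV enhancer/promoter joined to a truncated 5' LTR. It carries the Ψ packaging signal with a gag fragment, the RRE for Rev-dependent nuclear export and the cPPT/CTS, followed downstream by a WPRE to boost transcript expression and a 3' LTR region. The internal cassette retains the pSICO design: a partial mouse U6 promoter is followed by a pair of sites annotated as loxP511, which bracket an internal CMV enhancer/promoter driving the CPSF6-358–iRFP670 fusion. In the parental design, Cre excises the floxed CMV reporter cassette to activate U6-driven shRNA expression. No shRNA is annotated or described here, so the vector appears to serve simply as a CMV-driven expression construct, although the cassette should still be removable by Cre. No mammalian drug-selection marker is annotated, so transduced cells would be identified by iRFP670 fluorescence.

The stated purpose is expression of fluorescently tagged CPSF6-358. The associated study examined how this truncated protein forms higher-order complexes that bind and disrupt the HIV-1 capsid, which makes the construct suited to imaging and restriction studies of CPSF6–capsid interactions.
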