Features (pLannotate 1.2.2; 26 found; start..end, strand, type, name):
     31..83      -  misc_feature   bom (fragment): basis of mobility region from pBR322
    238..617     +  enhancer       CMV enhancer: human cytomegalovirus immediate early enhancer
    618..817     +  promoter       CMV promoter: human cytomegalovirus (CMV) immediate early promoter
    835..1015    +  LTR            5' LTR (truncated): truncated 5' long terminal repeat (LTR) from HIV-1
   1062..1187    +  misc_feature   HIV-1 Ψ: packaging signal of human immunodeficiency virus type 1
   1171..1509    +  CDS            HIV-1 gag (fragment): gag protein from human immunodeficiency virus 1; gag
   1686..1919    +  misc_feature   RRE: The Rev response element (RRE) of HIV-1 allows for Rev-dependent mRNA export from the nucleus to the cytoplasm.
   2296..2396    +  CDS            Rev (fragment): human immunodeficiency virus 1 (HIV-1) Rev protein; rev; enhances nuclear export of unspliced and incompletely spliced viral mRNAs
   2446..2563    +  misc_feature   cPPT/CTS: central polypurine tract and central termination sequence of HIV-1
   2622..2891    +  promoter       U6 promoter (fragment): RNA polymerase III promoter for mouse U6 snRNA (Das et al., 1988)
   2892..2925    +  protein_bind   loxP511: Cre-mediated recombination occurs in the 8-bp core sequence (GTATACAT). loxP511 sites are compatible with each other, but incompatible with wild-type loxP sites. Cre recombinase
   3025..3328    +  enhancer       CMV enhancer: human cytomegalovirus immediate early enhancer
   3329..3532    +  promoter       CMV promoter: human cytomegalovirus (CMV) immediate early promoter
   3583..4608    +  CDS            CPSF6 (fragment): CPSF6_HUMAN - Also known as CFIM68 From Homo sapiens (Human).
   4659..4679    +  misc_feature   MCS (fragment): multiple cloning site
   4702..5637    +  CDS            iRFP670: near-infrared fluorescent protein with an emission peak at 670 nm, engineered from a bacterial phytochrome (Shcherbakova and Verkhusha, 2013) derived from Rhodopseudomonas palustris RpBphP6
   5648..5681    +  protein_bind   loxP511: Cre-mediated recombination occurs in the 8-bp core sequence (GTATACAT). loxP511 sites are compatible with each other, but incompatible with wild-type loxP sites. Cre recombinase
   5704..5731    -  misc_feature   MCS (fragment): pBluescript multiple cloning site
   5776..5799    +  misc_feature   MCS (fragment): pBluescript multiple cloning site
   5799..6387    +  misc_feature   WPRE: woodchuck hepatitis virus posttranscriptional regulatory element
   6388..6407    +  misc_feature   MCS (fragment): pBluescript multiple cloning site
   6409..6909    +  CDS            nef (fragment): NEF_HV1LA - Experimental evidence at protein level: Swiss-Prot protein existence level 1. Extracellular Nef protein targets CD4(+) T-lymphocytes for apoptosis by interacting with CXCR4 surface receptors. From Human immunodeficiency virus type 1 group M subtype B (isolate Lai) (HIV-1).
   6916..7096    +  LTR            5' LTR (truncated): truncated 5' long terminal repeat (LTR) from HIV-1
   7158..7746    -  rep_origin     ori: high-copy-number ColE1/pMB1/pBR322/pUC origin of replication
   7917..8777    -  CDS            AmpR: β-lactamase; bla; confers resistance to ampicillin, carbenicillin, and related antibiotics
   8778..8882    -  promoter       AmpR promoter: bla
>Addgene plasmid #110694 | pSICO-CPSF6-358-iRFP670 | depositor full sequence | sequence record 208231 | pSICO-CPSF6-358-iRFP670 sequence 8910 bps
GTCGACGGATCGGGAGATCTCCCGATCCCCTATGGTGCACTCTCAGTACAATCTGCTCTGATGCCGCATA
GTTAAGCCAGTATCTGCTCCCTGCTTGTGTGTTGGAGGTCGCTGAGTAGTGCGCGAGCAAAATTTAAGCT
ACAACAAGGCAAGGCTTGACCGACAATTGCATGAAGAATCTGCTTAGGGTTAGGCGTTTTGCGCTGCTTC
GCGATGTACGGGCCAGATATACGCGTTGACATTGATTATTGACTAGTTATTAATAGTAATCAATTACGGG
GTCATTAGTTCATAGCCCATATATGGAGTTCCGCGTTACATAACTTACGGTAAATGGCCCGCCTGGCTGA
CCGCCCAACGACCCCCGCCCATTGACGTCAATAATGACGTATGTTCCCATAGTAACGCCAATAGGGACTT
TCCATTGACGTCAATGGGTGGAGTATTTACGGTAAACTGCCCACTTGGCAGTACATCAAGTGTATCATAT
GCCAAGTACGCCCCCTATTGACGTCAATGACGGTAAATGGCCCGCCTGGCATTATGCCCAGTACATGACC
TTATGGGACTTTCCTACTTGGCAGTACATCTACGTATTAGTCATCGCTATTACCATGGTGATGCGGTTTT
GGCAGTACATCAATGGGCGTGGATAGCGGTTTGACTCACGGGGATTTCCAAGTCTCCACCCCATTGACGT
CAATGGGAGTTTGTTTTGGCACCAAAATCAACGGGACTTTCCAAAATGTCGTAACAACTCCGCCCCATTG
ACGCAAATGGGCGGTAGGCGTGTACGGTGGGAGGTCTATATAAGCAGCGCGTTTTGCCTGTACTGGGTCT
CTCTGGTTAGACCAGATCTGAGCCTGGGAGCTCTCTGGCTAACTAGGGAACCCACTGCTTAAGCCTCAAT
AAAGCTTGCCTTGAGTGCTTCAAGTAGTGTGTGCCCGTCTGTTGTGTGACTCTGGTAACTAGAGATCCCT
CAGACCCTTTTAGTCAGTGTGGAAAATCTCTAGCAGTGGCGCCCGAACAGGGACTTGAAAGCGAAAGGGA
AACCAGAGGAGCTCTCTCGACGCAGGACTCGGCTTGCTGAAGCGCGCACGGCAAGAGGCGAGGGGCGGCG
ACTGGTGAGTACGCCAAAAATTTTGACTAGCGGAGGCTAGAAGGAGAGAGATGGGTGCGAGAGCGTCAGT
ATTAAGCGGGGGAGAATTAGATCGCGATGGGAAAAAATTCGGTTAAGGCCAGGGGGAAAGAAAAAATATA
AATTAAAACATATAGTATGGGCAAGCAGGGAGCTAGAACGATTCGCAGTTAATCCTGGCCTGTTAGAAAC
ATCAGAAGGCTGTAGACAAATACTGGGACAGCTACAACCATCCCTTCAGACAGGATCAGAAGAACTTAGA
TCATTATATAATACAGTAGCAACCCTCTATTGTGTGCATCAAAGGATAGAGATAAAAGACACCAAGGAAG
CTTTAGACAAGATAGAGGAAGAGCAAAACAAAAGTAAGACCACCGCACAGCAAGCGGCCGGCCGCGCTGA
TCTTCAGACCTGGAGGAGGAGATATGAGGGACAATTGGAGAAGTGAATTATATAAATATAAAGTAGTAAA
AATTGAACCATTAGGAGTAGCACCCACCAAGGCAAAGAGAAGAGTGGTGCAGAGAGAAAAAAGAGCAGTG
GGAATAGGAGCTTTGTTCCTTGGGTTCTTGGGAGCAGCAGGAAGCACTATGGGCGCAGCGTCAATGACGC
TGACGGTACAGGCCAGACAATTATTGTCTGGTATAGTGCAGCAGCAGAACAATTTGCTGAGGGCTATTGA
GGCGCAACAGCATCTGTTGCAACTCACAGTCTGGGGCATCAAGCAGCTCCAGGCAAGAATCCTGGCTGTG
GAAAGATACCTAAAGGATCAACAGCTCCTGGGGATTTGGGGTTGCTCTGGAAAACTCATTTGCACCACTG
CTGTGCCTTGGAATGCTAGTTGGAGTAATAAATCTCTGGAACAGATTTGGAATCACACGACCTGGATGGA
GTGGGACAGAGAAATTAACAATTACACAAGCTTAATACACTCCTTAATTGAAGAATCGCAAAACCAGCAA
GAAAAGAATGAACAAGAATTATTGGAATTAGATAAATGGGCAAGTTTGTGGAATTGGTTTAACATAACAA
ATTGGCTGTGGTATATAAAATTATTCATAATGATAGTAGGAGGCTTGGTAGGTTTAAGAATAGTTTTTGC
TGTACTTTCTATAGTGAATAGAGTTAGGCAGGGATATTCACCATTATCGTTTCAGACCCACCTCCCAACC
CCGAGGGGACCCGACAGGCCCGAAGGAATAGAAGAAGAAGGTGGAGAGAGAGACAGAGACAGATCCATTC
GATTAGTGAACGGATCGGCACTGCGTGCGCCAATTCTGCAGACAAATGGCAGTATTCATCCACAATTTTA
AAAGAAAAGGGGGGATTGGGGGGTACAGTGCAGGGGAAAGAATAGTAGACATAATAGCAACAGACATACA
AACTAAAGAATTACAAAAACAAATTACAAAAATTCAAAATTTTCGGGTTTATTACAGGGACAGCAGAGAT
CCAGTTTGGTTAGTACCGGGCCCGCTCTAGAGATCCGACGCCGCCATCTCTAGGCCCGCGCCGGCCCCCT
CGCACAGACTTGTGGGAGAAGCTCGGCTACTCCCCTGCCCCGGTTAATTTGCATATAATATTTCCTAGTA
ACTATAGAGGCTTAATGTGCGATAAAAGACAGATAATCTGTTCTTTTTAATACTAGCTACATTTTACATG
ATAGGCTTGGATTTCTATAAGAGATACAAATACTAAATTATTATTTTAAAAAACAGCACAAAAGGAAACT
CACCCTAACTGTAAAGTAATTATAACTTCGTATAGTATAAATTATACGAAGTTATAAGCCTTGGTTTTTT
GAATTCCGTATTACCGCCATGCATTAGTTATTAATAGTAATCAATTACGGGGTCATTAGTTCATAGCCCA
TATATGGAGTTCCGCGTTACATAACTTACGGTAAATGGCCCGCCTGGCTGACCGCCCAACGACCCCCGCC
CATTGACGTCAATAATGACGTATGTTCCCATAGTAACGCCAATAGGGACTTTCCATTGACGTCAATGGGT
GGAGTATTTACGGTAAACTGCCCACTTGGCAGTACATCAAGTGTATCATATGCCAAGTACGCCCCCTATT
GACGTCAATGACGGTAAATGGCCCGCCTGGCATTATGCCCAGTACATGACCTTATGGGACTTTCCTACTT
GGCAGTACATCTACGTATTAGTCATCGCTATTACCATGGTGATGCGGTTTTGGCAGTACATCAATGGGCG
TGGATAGCGGTTTGACTCACGGGGATTTCCAAGTCTCCACCCCATTGACGTCAATGGGAGTTTGTTTTGG
CACCAAAATCAACGGGACTTTCCAAAATGTCGTAACAACTCCGCCCCATTGACGCAAATGGGCGGTAGGC
GTGTACGGTGGGAGGTCTATATAAGCAGAGCTGGTTTAGTGAACCGTCGGATCCCAGTGTGGTGGTACGG
GAATTCAGGAAGATGGCGGACGGCGTGGACCACATAGACATTTACGCGGATGTCGGCGAAGAGTTCAACC
AGGAAGCTGAATATGGTGGGCATGATCAGATAGATTTGTATGACGATGTCATATCTCCATCTGCAAATAA
TGGAGATGCCCCAGAAGACCGAGATTACATGGATACTCTCCCACCAACTGTTGGTGATGATGTGGGTAAA
GGAGCAGCACCAAATGTTGTCTATACATATACTGGAAAGAGAATTGCATTATATATTGGAAATCTAACAT
GGTGGACAACAGATGAAGACTTAACTGAAGCAGTTCATTCTTTGGGAGTAAATGATATTTTGGAGATAAA
ATTTTTTGAAAATCGGGCAAATGGCCAGTCAAAGGGGTTTGCCCTTGTTGGTGTTGGATCTGAAGCATCT
TCAAAAAAGTTAATGGATCTGTTACCTAAAAGAGAACTTCATGGTCAGAATCCTGTTGTAACTCCATGCA
ATAAACAGTTCCTGAGTCAATTTGAAATGCAGTCCAGGAAAACTACACAATCAGGACAAATGTCTGGGGA
AGGTAAAGCTGGTCCTCCAGGAGGCAGTTCCCGTGCAGCATTTCCACAAGGTGGTAGAGGACGGGGCCGT
TTTCCAGGGGCTGTTCCTGGTGGGGACAGATTTCCTGGGCCAGCAGGACCAGGAGGGCCACCCCCACCTT
TTCCAGGAAATTTGATCAAGCATCTTGTTAAAGGAACTCGGCCTTTGTTCCTGGAAACTAGGATTCCATG
GCATATGGGGCACAGCATAGAGGAAATACCCATTTTTGGCCTAAAAGCTGGACAGACTCCACCACGTCCA
CCCTTAGGTCCTCCAGGCCCACCTGGTCCACCAGGTCCTCCACCTCCTGGTCAGGTTCTGCCTCCTCCTC
TAGCTGGGCCTCCTAATCGAGGAGATCGCCCTCCACCACCAGTTCTTTTTCCTGGACAACCTTTTGGGCA
GCCTCCATTGGGTCCACTTCCTCCTGGCCCTCCACCTCCAGTTCCAGGCTACGGCCCCCCTCCTGGCCCA
CCACCTCCACAACAGGGACCACCTCCACCTCCAGGCGAGGTACCGCGGGCCCGGGATCCGCTAGCGCTAC
CGGTCGCCACCATGGCGCGTAAGGTCGATCTCACCTCCTGCGATCGCGAGCCGATCCACATCCCCGGCAG
CATTCAGCCGTGCGGCTGCCTGCTAGCCTGCGACGCGCAGGCGGTGCGGATCACGCGCATTACGGAAAAT
GCCGGCGCGTTCTTTGGACGCGAAACTCCGCGGGTCGGTGAGCTACTCGCCGATTACTTCGGCGAGACCG
AAGCCCATGCGCTGCGCAACGCACTGGCGCAGTCCTCCGATCCAAAGCGACCGGCGCTGATCTTCGGTTG
GCGCGACGGCCTGACCGGCCGCACCTTCGACATCTCACTGCATCGCCATGACGGTACATCGATCATCGAG
TTCGAGCCTGCGGCGGCCGAACAGGCCGACAATCCGCTGCGGCTGACGCGGCAGATCATCGCGCGCACCA
AAGAACTGAAGTCGCTCGAAGAGATGGCCGCACGGGTGCCGCGCTATCTGCAGGCGATGCTCGGCTATCA
CCGCGTGATGTTGTACCGCTTCGCGGACGACGGCTCCGGGATGGTGATCGGCGAGGCGAAGCGCAGCGAC
CTCGAGAGCTTTCTCGGTCAGCACTTTCCGGCGTCGCTGGTCCCGCAGCAGGCGCGGCTACTGTACTTGA
AGAACGCGATCCGCGTGGTCTCGGATTCGCGCGGCATCAGCAGCCGGATCGTGCCCGAGCACGACGCCTC
CGGCGCCGCGCTCGATCTGTCGTTCGCGCACCTGCGCAGCATCTCGCCCTGCCATCTCGAATTTCTGCGG
AACATGGGCGTCAGCGCCTCGATGTCGCTGTCGATCATCATTGACGGCACGCTATGGGGATTGATCATCT
GTCATCATTACGAGCCGCGTGCCGTGCCGATGGCGCAGCGCGTCGCGGCCGAAATGTTCGCCGACTTCTT
ATCGCTGCACTTCACCGCCGCCCACCACCAACGCTAAGCGGCCGCGCATAACTTCGTATAGTATAAATTA
TACGAAGTTATAAGCCTTGTTAACGCGCGGTGACCCTCGAGGTCGACGGTATCGATAAGCTCGCTTCACG
AGATCATGTTTAAGGGTTCCGGTTCCACTAGGTACAATTCGATATCAAGCTTATCGATAATCAACCTCTG
GATTACAAAATTTGTGAAAGATTGACTGGTATTCTTAACTATGTTGCTCCTTTTACGCTATGTGGATACG
CTGCTTTAATGCCTTTGTATCATGCTATTGCTTCCCGTATGGCTTTCATTTTCTCCTCCTTGTATAAATC
CTGGTTGCTGTCTCTTTATGAGGAGTTGTGGCCCGTTGTCAGGCAACGTGGCGTGGTGTGCACTGTGTTT
GCTGACGCAACCCCCACTGGTTGGGGCATTGCCACCACCTGTCAGCTCCTTTCCGGGACTTTCGCTTTCC
CCCTCCCTATTGCCACGGCGGAACTCATCGCCGCCTGCCTTGCCCGCTGCTGGACAGGGGCTCGGCTGTT
GGGCACTGACAATTCCGTGGTGTTGTCGGGGAAATCATCGTCCTTTCCTTGGCTGCTCGCCTGTGTTGCC
ACCTGGATTCTGCGCGGGACGTCCTTCTGCTACGTCCCTTCGGCCCTCAATCCAGCGGACCTTCCTTCCC
GCGGCCTGCTGCCGGCTCTGCGGCCTCTTCCGCGTCTTCGCCTTCGCCCTCAGACGAGTCGGATCTCCCT
TTGGGCCGCCTCCCCGCATCGATACCGTCGACCTCGATCGAGACCTAGAAAAACATGGAGCAATCACAAG
TAGCAATACAGCAGCTACCAATGCTGATTGTGCCTGGCTAGAAGCACAAGAGGAGGAGGAGGTGGGTTTT
CCAGTCACACCTCAGGTACCTTTAAGACCAATGACTTACAAGGCAGCTGTAGATCTTAGCCACTTTTTAA
AAGAAAAGGGGGGACTGGAAGGGCTAATTCACTCCCAACGAAGACAAGATATCCTTGATCTGTGGATCTA
CCACACACAAGGCTACTTCCCTGATTGGCAGAACTACACACCAGGGCCAGGGATCAGATATCCACTGACC
TTTGGATGGTGCTACAAGCTAGTACCAGTTGAGCAAGAGAAGGTAGAAGAAGCCAATGAAGGAGAGAACA
CCCGCTTGTTACACCCTGTGAGCCTGCATGGGATGGATGACCCGGAGAGAGAAGTATTAGAGTGGAGGTT
TGACAGCCGCCTAGCATTTCATCACATGGCCCGAGAGCTGCATCCGGACTGTACTGGGTCTCTCTGGTTA
GACCAGATCTGAGCCTGGGAGCTCTCTGGCTAACTAGGGAACCCACTGCTTAAGCCTCAATAAAGCTTGC
CTTGAGTGCTTCAAGTAGTGTGTGCCCGTCTGTTGTGTGACTCTGGTAACTAGAGATCCCTCAGACCCTT
TTAGTCAGTGTGGAAAATCTCTAGCAGCATGTGAGCAAAAGGCCAGCAAAAGGCCAGGAACCGTAAAAAG
GCCGCGTTGCTGGCGTTTTTCCATAGGCTCCGCCCCCCTGACGAGCATCACAAAAATCGACGCTCAAGTC
AGAGGTGGCGAAACCCGACAGGACTATAAAGATACCAGGCGTTTCCCCCTGGAAGCTCCCTCGTGCGCTC
TCCTGTTCCGACCCTGCCGCTTACCGGATACCTGTCCGCCTTTCTCCCTTCGGGAAGCGTGGCGCTTTCT
CATAGCTCACGCTGTAGGTATCTCAGTTCGGTGTAGGTCGTTCGCTCCAAGCTGGGCTGTGTGCACGAAC
CCCCCGTTCAGCCCGACCGCTGCGCCTTATCCGGTAACTATCGTCTTGAGTCCAACCCGGTAAGACACGA
CTTATCGCCACTGGCAGCAGCCACTGGTAACAGGATTAGCAGAGCGAGGTATGTAGGCGGTGCTACAGAG
TTCTTGAAGTGGTGGCCTAACTACGGCTACACTAGAAGAACAGTATTTGGTATCTGCGCTCTGCTGAAGC
CAGTTACCTTCGGAAAAAGAGTTGGTAGCTCTTGATCCGGCAAACAAACCACCGCTGGTAGCGGTGGTTT
TTTTGTTTGCAAGCAGCAGATTACGCGCAGAAAAAAAGGATCTCAAGAAGATCCTTTGATCTTTTCTACG
GGGTCTGACGCTCAGTGGAACGAAAACTCACGTTAAGGGATTTTGGTCATGAGATTATCAAAAAGGATCT
TCACCTAGATCCTTTTAAATTAAAAATGAAGTTTTAAATCAATCTAAAGTATATATGAGTAAACTTGGTC
TGACAGTTACCAATGCTTAATCAGTGAGGCACCTATCTCAGCGATCTGTCTATTTCGTTCATCCATAGTT
GCCTGACTCCCCGTCGTGTAGATAACTACGATACGGGAGGGCTTACCATCTGGCCCCAGTGCTGCAATGA
TACCGCGAGACCCACGCTCACCGGCTCCAGATTTATCAGCAATAAACCAGCCAGCCGGAAGGGCCGAGCG
CAGAAGTGGTCCTGCAACTTTATCCGCCTCCATCCAGTCTATTAATTGTTGCCGGGAAGCTAGAGTAAGT
AGTTCGCCAGTTAATAGTTTGCGCAACGTTGTTGCCATTGCTACAGGCATCGTGGTGTCACGCTCGTCGT
TTGGTATGGCTTCATTCAGCTCCGGTTCCCAACGATCAAGGCGAGTTACATGATCCCCCATGTTGTGCAA
AAAAGCGGTTAGCTCCTTCGGTCCTCCGATCGTTGTCAGAAGTAAGTTGGCCGCAGTGTTATCACTCATG
GTTATGGCAGCACTGCATAATTCTCTTACTGTCATGCCATCCGTAAGATGCTTTTCTGTGACTGGTGAGT
ACTCAACCAAGTCATTCTGAGAATAGTGTATGCGGCGACCGAGTTGCTCTTGCCCGGCGTCAATACGGGA
TAATACCGCGCCACATAGCAGAACTTTAAAAGTGCTCATCATTGGAAAACGTTCTTCGGGGCGAAAACTC
TCAAGGATCTTACCGCTGTTGAGATCCAGTTCGATGTAACCCACTCGTGCACCCAACTGATCTTCAGCAT
CTTTTACTTTCACCAGCGTTTCTGGGTGAGCAAAAACAGGAAGGCAAAATGCCGCAAAAAAGGGAATAAG
GGCGACACGGAAATGTTGAATACTCATACTCTTCCTTTTTCAATATTATTGAAGCATTTATCAGGGTTAT
TGTCTCATGAGCGGATACATATTTGAATGTATTTAGAAAAATAAACAAATAGGGGTTCCGCGCACATTTC
CCCGAAAAGTGCCACCTGAC
