Features (pLannotate 1.2.2; 26 found; start..end, strand, type, name):
     31..83      -  misc_feature   bom (fragment): basis of mobility region from pBR322
    238..617     +  enhancer       CMV enhancer: human cytomegalovirus immediate early enhancer
    618..817     +  promoter       CMV promoter: human cytomegalovirus (CMV) immediate early promoter
    835..1015    +  LTR            5' LTR (truncated): truncated 5' long terminal repeat (LTR) from HIV-1
   1062..1187    +  misc_feature   HIV-1 Ψ: packaging signal of human immunodeficiency virus type 1
   1171..1509    +  CDS            HIV-1 gag (fragment): gag protein from human immunodeficiency virus 1; gag
   1684..1917    +  misc_feature   RRE: The Rev response element (RRE) of HIV-1 allows for Rev-dependent mRNA export from the nucleus to the cytoplasm.
   2294..2394    +  CDS            Rev (fragment): human immunodeficiency virus 1 (HIV-1) Rev protein; rev; enhances nuclear export of unspliced and incompletely spliced viral mRNAs
   2444..2561    +  misc_feature   cPPT/CTS: central polypurine tract and central termination sequence of HIV-1
   2620..2888    +  promoter       U6 promoter (fragment): RNA polymerase III promoter for mouse U6 snRNA (Das et al., 1988)
   2889..2922    +  protein_bind   loxP511: Cre-mediated recombination occurs in the 8-bp core sequence (GTATACAT). loxP511 sites are compatible with each other, but incompatible with wild-type loxP sites. Cre recombinase
   3022..3325    +  enhancer       CMV enhancer: human cytomegalovirus immediate early enhancer
   3326..3529    +  promoter       CMV promoter: human cytomegalovirus (CMV) immediate early promoter
   3580..4605    +  CDS            CPSF6 (fragment): CPSF6_HUMAN - Also known as CFIM68 From Homo sapiens (Human).
   4656..4676    +  misc_feature   MCS (fragment): multiple cloning site
   4699..5634    +  CDS            iRFP670: near-infrared fluorescent protein with an emission peak at 670 nm, engineered from a bacterial phytochrome (Shcherbakova and Verkhusha, 2013) derived from Rhodopseudomonas palustris RpBphP6
   5643..5676    +  protein_bind   loxP511: Cre-mediated recombination occurs in the 8-bp core sequence (GTATACAT). loxP511 sites are compatible with each other, but incompatible with wild-type loxP sites. Cre recombinase
   5699..5726    -  misc_feature   MCS (fragment): pBluescript multiple cloning site
   5771..5794    +  misc_feature   MCS (fragment): pBluescript multiple cloning site
   5794..6382    +  misc_feature   WPRE: woodchuck hepatitis virus posttranscriptional regulatory element
   6383..6402    +  misc_feature   MCS (fragment): pBluescript multiple cloning site
   6404..6904    +  CDS            nef (fragment): NEF_HV1LA - Experimental evidence at protein level: Swiss-Prot protein existence level 1. Extracellular Nef protein targets CD4(+) T-lymphocytes for apoptosis by interacting with CXCR4 surface receptors. From Human immunodeficiency virus type 1 group M subtype B (isolate Lai) (HIV-1).
   6911..7091    +  LTR            5' LTR (truncated): truncated 5' long terminal repeat (LTR) from HIV-1
   7153..7741    -  rep_origin     ori: high-copy-number ColE1/pMB1/pBR322/pUC origin of replication
   7912..8772    -  CDS            AmpR: β-lactamase; bla; confers resistance to ampicillin, carbenicillin, and related antibiotics
   8773..8877    -  promoter       AmpR promoter: bla
>Addgene plasmid #110694 | pSICO-CPSF6-358-iRFP670 | addgene full sequence | sequence record 213753 | Addgene NGS Result
GTCGACGGATCGGGAGATCTCCCGATCCCCTATGGTGCACTCTCAGTACAATCTGCTCTGATGCCGCATA
GTTAAGCCAGTATCTGCTCCCTGCTTGTGTGTTGGAGGTCGCTGAGTAGTGCGCGAGCAAAATTTAAGCT
ACAACAAGGCAAGGCTTGACCGACAATTGCATGAAGAATCTGCTTAGGGTTAGGCGTTTTGCGCTGCTTC
GCGATGTACGGGCCAGATATACGCGTTGACATTGATTATTGACTAGTTATTAATAGTAATCAATTACGGG
GTCATTAGTTCATAGCCCATATATGGAGTTCCGCGTTACATAACTTACGGTAAATGGCCCGCCTGGCTGA
CCGCCCAACGACCCCCGCCCATTGACGTCAATAATGACGTATGTTCCCATAGTAACGCCAATAGGGACTT
TCCATTGACGTCAATGGGTGGAGTATTTACGGTAAACTGCCCACTTGGCAGTACATCAAGTGTATCATAT
GCCAAGTACGCCCCCTATTGACGTCAATGACGGTAAATGGCCCGCCTGGCATTATGCCCAGTACATGACC
TTATGGGACTTTCCTACTTGGCAGTACATCTACGTATTAGTCATCGCTATTACCATGGTGATGCGGTTTT
GGCAGTACATCAATGGGCGTGGATAGCGGTTTGACTCACGGGGATTTCCAAGTCTCCACCCCATTGACGT
CAATGGGAGTTTGTTTTGGCACCAAAATCAACGGGACTTTCCAAAATGTCGTAACAACTCCGCCCCATTG
ACGCAAATGGGCGGTAGGCGTGTACGGTGGGAGGTCTATATAAGCAGCGCGTTTTGCCTGTACTGGGTCT
CTCTGGTTAGACCAGATCTGAGCCTGGGAGCTCTCTGGCTAACTAGGGAACCCACTGCTTAAGCCTCAAT
AAAGCTTGCCTTGAGTGCTTCAAGTAGTGTGTGCCCGTCTGTTGTGTGACTCTGGTAACTAGAGATCCCT
CAGACCCTTTTAGTCAGTGTGGAAAATCTCTAGCAGTGGCGCCCGAACAGGGACTTGAAAGCGAAAGGGA
AACCAGAGGAGCTCTCTCGACGCAGGACTCGGCTTGCTGAAGCGCGCACGGCAAGAGGCGAGGGGCGGCG
ACTGGTGAGTACGCCAAAAATTTTGACTAGCGGAGGCTAGAAGGAGAGAGATGGGTGCGAGAGCGTCAGT
ATTAAGCGGGGGAGAATTAGATCGCGATGGGAAAAAATTCGGTTAAGGCCAGGGGGAAAGAAAAAATATA
AATTAAAACATATAGTATGGGCAAGCAGGGAGCTAGAACGATTCGCAGTTAATCCTGGCCTGTTAGAAAC
ATCAGAAGGCTGTAGACAAATACTGGGACAGCTACAACCATCCCTTCAGACAGGATCAGAAGAACTTAGA
TCATTATATAATACAGTAGCAACCCTCTATTGTGTGCATCAAAGGATAGAGATAAAAGACACCAAGGAAG
CTTTAGACAAGATAGAGGAAGAGCAAAACAAAAGTAAGACCACCGCACAGCAAGCGGCCGGCCGCTGATC
TTCAGACCTGGAGGAGGAGATATGAGGGACAATTGGAGAAGTGAATTATATAAATATAAAGTAGTAAAAA
TTGAACCATTAGGAGTAGCACCCACCAAGGCAAAGAGAAGAGTGGTGCAGAGAGAAAAAAGAGCAGTGGG
AATAGGAGCTTTGTTCCTTGGGTTCTTGGGAGCAGCAGGAAGCACTATGGGCGCAGCGTCAATGACGCTG
ACGGTACAGGCCAGACAATTATTGTCTGGTATAGTGCAGCAGCAGAACAATTTGCTGAGGGCTATTGAGG
CGCAACAGCATCTGTTGCAACTCACAGTCTGGGGCATCAAGCAGCTCCAGGCAAGAATCCTGGCTGTGGA
AAGATACCTAAAGGATCAACAGCTCCTGGGGATTTGGGGTTGCTCTGGAAAACTCATTTGCACCACTGCT
GTGCCTTGGAATGCTAGTTGGAGTAATAAATCTCTGGAACAGATTTGGAATCACACGACCTGGATGGAGT
GGGACAGAGAAATTAACAATTACACAAGCTTAATACACTCCTTAATTGAAGAATCGCAAAACCAGCAAGA
AAAGAATGAACAAGAATTATTGGAATTAGATAAATGGGCAAGTTTGTGGAATTGGTTTAACATAACAAAT
TGGCTGTGGTATATAAAATTATTCATAATGATAGTAGGAGGCTTGGTAGGTTTAAGAATAGTTTTTGCTG
TACTTTCTATAGTGAATAGAGTTAGGCAGGGATATTCACCATTATCGTTTCAGACCCACCTCCCAACCCC
GAGGGGACCCGACAGGCCCGAAGGAATAGAAGAAGAAGGTGGAGAGAGAGACAGAGACAGATCCATTCGA
TTAGTGAACGGATCGGCACTGCGTGCGCCAATTCTGCAGACAAATGGCAGTATTCATCCACAATTTTAAA
AGAAAAGGGGGGATTGGGGGGTACAGTGCAGGGGAAAGAATAGTAGACATAATAGCAACAGACATACAAA
CTAAAGAATTACAAAAACAAATTACAAAAATTCAAAATTTTCGGGTTTATTACAGGGACAGCAGAGATCC
AGTTTGGTTAGTACCGGGCCCGCTCTAGAGATCCGACGCGCCATCTCTAGGCCCGCGCCGGCCCCCTCGC
ACAGACTTGTGGGAGAAGCTCGGCTACTCCCCTGCCCCGGTTAATTTGCATATAATATTTCCTAGTAACT
ATAGAGGCTTAATGTGCGATAAAAGACAGATAATCTGTTCTTTTTAATACTAGCTACATTTTACATGATA
GGCTTGGATTTCTATAAGAGATACAAATACTAAATTATTATTTTAAAAAACAGCACAAAAGGAAACTCAC
CCTAACTGTAAAGTAATTATAACTTCGTATAGTATAAATTATACGAAGTTATAAGCCTTGGTTTTTTGAA
TTCCGTATTACCGCCATGCATTAGTTATTAATAGTAATCAATTACGGGGTCATTAGTTCATAGCCCATAT
ATGGAGTTCCGCGTTACATAACTTACGGTAAATGGCCCGCCTGGCTGACCGCCCAACGACCCCCGCCCAT
TGACGTCAATAATGACGTATGTTCCCATAGTAACGCCAATAGGGACTTTCCATTGACGTCAATGGGTGGA
GTATTTACGGTAAACTGCCCACTTGGCAGTACATCAAGTGTATCATATGCCAAGTACGCCCCCTATTGAC
GTCAATGACGGTAAATGGCCCGCCTGGCATTATGCCCAGTACATGACCTTATGGGACTTTCCTACTTGGC
AGTACATCTACGTATTAGTCATCGCTATTACCATGGTGATGCGGTTTTGGCAGTACATCAATGGGCGTGG
ATAGCGGTTTGACTCACGGGGATTTCCAAGTCTCCACCCCATTGACGTCAATGGGAGTTTGTTTTGGCAC
CAAAATCAACGGGACTTTCCAAAATGTCGTAACAACTCCGCCCCATTGACGCAAATGGGCGGTAGGCGTG
TACGGTGGGAGGTCTATATAAGCAGAGCTGGTTTAGTGAACCGTCGGATCCCAGTGTGGTGGTACGGGAA
TTCAGGAAGATGGCGGACGGCGTGGACCACATAGACATTTACGCGGATGTCGGCGAAGAGTTCAACCAGG
AAGCTGAATATGGTGGGCATGATCAGATAGATTTGTATGACGATGTCATATCTCCATCTGCAAATAATGG
AGATGCCCCAGAAGACCGAGATTACATGGATACTCTCCCACCAACTGTTGGTGATGATGTGGGTAAAGGA
GCAGCACCAAATGTTGTCTATACATATACTGGAAAGAGAATTGCATTATATATTGGAAATCTAACATGGT
GGACAACAGATGAAGACTTAACTGAAGCAGTTCATTCTTTGGGAGTAAATGATATTTTGGAGATAAAATT
TTTTGAAAATCGGGCAAATGGCCAGTCAAAGGGGTTTGCCCTTGTTGGTGTTGGATCTGAAGCATCTTCA
AAAAAGTTAATGGATCTGTTACCTAAAAGAGAACTTCATGGTCAGAATCCTGTTGTAACTCCATGCAATA
AACAGTTCCTGAGTCAATTTGAAATGCAGTCCAGGAAAACTACACAATCAGGACAAATGTCTGGGGAAGG
TAAAGCTGGTCCTCCAGGAGGCAGTTCCCGTGCAGCATTTCCACAAGGTGGTAGAGGACGGGGCCGTTTT
CCAGGGGCTGTTCCTGGTGGGGACAGATTTCCTGGGCCAGCAGGACCAGGAGGGCCACCCCCACCTTTTC
CAGGAAATTTGATCAAGCATCTTGTTAAAGGAACTCGGCCTTTGTTCCTGGAAACTAGGATTCCATGGCA
TATGGGGCACAGCATAGAGGAAATACCCATTTTTGGCCTAAAAGCTGGACAGACTCCACCACGTCCACCC
TTAGGTCCTCCAGGCCCACCTGGTCCACCAGGTCCTCCACCTCCTGGTCAGGTTCTGCCTCCTCCTCTAG
CTGGGCCTCCTAATCGAGGAGATCGCCCTCCACCACCAGTTCTTTTTCCTGGACAACCTTTTGGGCAGCC
TCCATTGGGTCCACTTCCTCCTGGCCCTCCACCTCCAGTTCCAGGCTACGGCCCCCCTCCTGGCCCACCA
CCTCCACAACAGGGACCACCTCCACCTCCAGGCGAGGTACCGCGGGCCCGGGATCCGCTAGCGCTACCGG
TCGCCACCATGGCGCGTAAGGTCGATCTCACCTCCTGCGATCGCGAGCCGATCCACATCCCCGGCAGCAT
TCAGCCGTGCGGCTGCCTGCTAGCCTGCGACGCGCAGGCGGTGCGGATCACGCGCATTACGGAAAATGCC
GGCGCGTTCTTTGGACGCGAAACTCCGCGGGTCGGTGAGCTACTCGCCGATTACTTCGGCGAGACCGAAG
CCCATGCGCTGCGCAACGCACTGGCGCAGTCCTCCGATCCAAAGCGACCGGCGCTGATCTTCGGTTGGCG
CGACGGCCTGACCGGCCGCACCTTCGACATCTCACTGCATCGCCATGACGGTACATCGATCATCGAGTTC
GAGCCTGCGGCGGCCGAACAGGCCGACAATCCGCTGCGGCTGACGCGGCAGATCATCGCGCGCACCAAAG
AACTGAAGTCGCTCGAAGAGATGGCCGCACGGGTGCCGCGCTATCTGCAGGCGATGCTCGGCTATCACCG
CGTGATGTTGTACCGCTTCGCGGACGACGGCTCCGGGATGGTGATCGGCGAGGCGAAGCGCAGCGACCTC
GAGAGCTTTCTCGGTCAGCACTTTCCGGCGTCGCTGGTCCCGCAGCAGGCGCGGCTACTGTACTTGAAGA
ACGCGATCCGCGTGGTCTCGGATTCGCGCGGCATCAGCAGCCGGATCGTGCCCGAGCACGACGCCTCCGG
CGCCGCGCTCGATCTGTCGTTCGCGCACCTGCGCAGCATCTCGCCCTGCCATCTCGAATTTCTGCGGAAC
ATGGGCGTCAGCGCCTCGATGTCGCTGTCGATCATCATTGACGGCACGCTATGGGGATTGATCATCTGTC
ATCATTACGAGCCGCGTGCCGTGCCGATGGCGCAGCGCGTCGCGGCCGAAATGTTCGCCGACTTCTTATC
GCTGCACTTCACCGCCGCCCACCACCAACGCTAAGCGGCCGCATAACTTCGTATAGTATAAATTATACGA
AGTTATAAGCCTTGTTAACGCGCGGTGACCCTCGAGGTCGACGGTATCGATAAGCTCGCTTCACGAGATC
ATGTTTAAGGGTTCCGGTTCCACTAGGTACAATTCGATATCAAGCTTATCGATAATCAACCTCTGGATTA
CAAAATTTGTGAAAGATTGACTGGTATTCTTAACTATGTTGCTCCTTTTACGCTATGTGGATACGCTGCT
TTAATGCCTTTGTATCATGCTATTGCTTCCCGTATGGCTTTCATTTTCTCCTCCTTGTATAAATCCTGGT
TGCTGTCTCTTTATGAGGAGTTGTGGCCCGTTGTCAGGCAACGTGGCGTGGTGTGCACTGTGTTTGCTGA
CGCAACCCCCACTGGTTGGGGCATTGCCACCACCTGTCAGCTCCTTTCCGGGACTTTCGCTTTCCCCCTC
CCTATTGCCACGGCGGAACTCATCGCCGCCTGCCTTGCCCGCTGCTGGACAGGGGCTCGGCTGTTGGGCA
CTGACAATTCCGTGGTGTTGTCGGGGAAATCATCGTCCTTTCCTTGGCTGCTCGCCTGTGTTGCCACCTG
GATTCTGCGCGGGACGTCCTTCTGCTACGTCCCTTCGGCCCTCAATCCAGCGGACCTTCCTTCCCGCGGC
CTGCTGCCGGCTCTGCGGCCTCTTCCGCGTCTTCGCCTTCGCCCTCAGACGAGTCGGATCTCCCTTTGGG
CCGCCTCCCCGCATCGATACCGTCGACCTCGATCGAGACCTAGAAAAACATGGAGCAATCACAAGTAGCA
ATACAGCAGCTACCAATGCTGATTGTGCCTGGCTAGAAGCACAAGAGGAGGAGGAGGTGGGTTTTCCAGT
CACACCTCAGGTACCTTTAAGACCAATGACTTACAAGGCAGCTGTAGATCTTAGCCACTTTTTAAAAGAA
AAGGGGGGACTGGAAGGGCTAATTCACTCCCAACGAAGACAAGATATCCTTGATCTGTGGATCTACCACA
CACAAGGCTACTTCCCTGATTGGCAGAACTACACACCAGGGCCAGGGATCAGATATCCACTGACCTTTGG
ATGGTGCTACAAGCTAGTACCAGTTGAGCAAGAGAAGGTAGAAGAAGCCAATGAAGGAGAGAACACCCGC
TTGTTACACCCTGTGAGCCTGCATGGGATGGATGACCCGGAGAGAGAAGTATTAGAGTGGAGGTTTGACA
GCCGCCTAGCATTTCATCACATGGCCCGAGAGCTGCATCCGGACTGTACTGGGTCTCTCTGGTTAGACCA
GATCTGAGCCTGGGAGCTCTCTGGCTAACTAGGGAACCCACTGCTTAAGCCTCAATAAAGCTTGCCTTGA
GTGCTTCAAGTAGTGTGTGCCCGTCTGTTGTGTGACTCTGGTAACTAGAGATCCCTCAGACCCTTTTAGT
CAGTGTGGAAAATCTCTAGCAGCATGTGAGCAAAAGGCCAGCAAAAGGCCAGGAACCGTAAAAAGGCCGC
GTTGCTGGCGTTTTTCCATAGGCTCCGCCCCCCTGACGAGCATCACAAAAATCGACGCTCAAGTCAGAGG
TGGCGAAACCCGACAGGACTATAAAGATACCAGGCGTTTCCCCCTGGAAGCTCCCTCGTGCGCTCTCCTG
TTCCGACCCTGCCGCTTACCGGATACCTGTCCGCCTTTCTCCCTTCGGGAAGCGTGGCGCTTTCTCATAG
CTCACGCTGTAGGTATCTCAGTTCGGTGTAGGTCGTTCGCTCCAAGCTGGGCTGTGTGCACGAACCCCCC
GTTCAGCCCGACCGCTGCGCCTTATCCGGTAACTATCGTCTTGAGTCCAACCCGGTAAGACACGACTTAT
CGCCACTGGCAGCAGCCACTGGTAACAGGATTAGCAGAGCGAGGTATGTAGGCGGTGCTACAGAGTTCTT
GAAGTGGTGGCCTAACTACGGCTACACTAGAAGAACAGTATTTGGTATCTGCGCTCTGCTGAAGCCAGTT
ACCTTCGGAAAAAGAGTTGGTAGCTCTTGATCCGGCAAACAAACCACCGCTGGTAGCGGTGGTTTTTTTG
TTTGCAAGCAGCAGATTACGCGCAGAAAAAAAGGATCTCAAGAAGATCCTTTGATCTTTTCTACGGGGTC
TGACGCTCAGTGGAACGAAAACTCACGTTAAGGGATTTTGGTCATGAGATTATCAAAAAGGATCTTCACC
TAGATCCTTTTAAATTAAAAATGAAGTTTTAAATCAATCTAAAGTATATATGAGTAAACTTGGTCTGACA
GTTACCAATGCTTAATCAGTGAGGCACCTATCTCAGCGATCTGTCTATTTCGTTCATCCATAGTTGCCTG
ACTCCCCGTCGTGTAGATAACTACGATACGGGAGGGCTTACCATCTGGCCCCAGTGCTGCAATGATACCG
CGAGACCCACGCTCACCGGCTCCAGATTTATCAGCAATAAACCAGCCAGCCGGAAGGGCCGAGCGCAGAA
GTGGTCCTGCAACTTTATCCGCCTCCATCCAGTCTATTAATTGTTGCCGGGAAGCTAGAGTAAGTAGTTC
GCCAGTTAATAGTTTGCGCAACGTTGTTGCCATTGCTACAGGCATCGTGGTGTCACGCTCGTCGTTTGGT
ATGGCTTCATTCAGCTCCGGTTCCCAACGATCAAGGCGAGTTACATGATCCCCCATGTTGTGCAAAAAAG
CGGTTAGCTCCTTCGGTCCTCCGATCGTTGTCAGAAGTAAGTTGGCCGCAGTGTTATCACTCATGGTTAT
GGCAGCACTGCATAATTCTCTTACTGTCATGCCATCCGTAAGATGCTTTTCTGTGACTGGTGAGTACTCA
ACCAAGTCATTCTGAGAATAGTGTATGCGGCGACCGAGTTGCTCTTGCCCGGCGTCAATACGGGATAATA
CCGCGCCACATAGCAGAACTTTAAAAGTGCTCATCATTGGAAAACGTTCTTCGGGGCGAAAACTCTCAAG
GATCTTACCGCTGTTGAGATCCAGTTCGATGTAACCCACTCGTGCACCCAACTGATCTTCAGCATCTTTT
ACTTTCACCAGCGTTTCTGGGTGAGCAAAAACAGGAAGGCAAAATGCCGCAAAAAAGGGAATAAGGGCGA
CACGGAAATGTTGAATACTCATACTCTTCCTTTTTCAATATTATTGAAGCATTTATCAGGGTTATTGTCT
CATGAGCGGATACATATTTGAATGTATTTAGAAAAATAAACAAATAGGGGTTCCGCGCACATTTCCCCGA
AAAGTGCCACCTGAC
